Addgene plasmid #47317: Cas9m2-VP64
Purpose: Cas9m2 Activator
Depositing lab: George Church. Depositing organization: Harvard Medical School. Publication: CAS9 transcriptional activators for target specificity screening and paired nickases for cooperative genome engineering. Mali P, Aach J, Stranges PB, Esvelt KM, Moosburner M, Kosuri S, Yang L, Church GM. Nat Biotechnol. 2013 Aug 1. doi: 10.1038/nbt.2675. PubMed 23907171.
Backbone
  Vector backbone: pcDNA3.3_TOPO
  Vector type: CRISPR
Growth in bacteria
  Bacterial resistance: Ampicillin, 100 μg/mL
  Growth temperature: 37°C
  Growth strain: Stbl3
  Copy number: Unknown
Gene/Insert
  Gene/Insert name: Cas9m2-VP64
Terms and licenses: Academic/Nonprofit Terms; Industry Terms: Not Available to Industry
How to cite: Cas9m2-VP64 was a gift from George Church (Addgene plasmid # 47317 ; http://n2t.net/addgene:47317 ; RRID:Addgene_47317)
