[The description below was written by a language model from this plasmid's Addgene catalogue record.]
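Description:
Cas9m2-VP64 is a CRISPR-class plasmid built on the pcDNA3.3_TOPO backbone, a vector generally used for transient expression of cloned open reading frames in mammalian cells. It is propagated in bacteria under ampicillin selection; the copy number is listed as unknown. The record does not name the promoter driving the insert, the origin of replication, or any eukaryotic selection marker, and no feature table is available to confirm which backbone elements are present.

The insert is Cas9m2-VP64, described simply as a "Cas9m2 Activator". The name indicates a fusion of a mutant Cas9 variant, designated m2, to VP64, a synthetic transcriptional activation domain composed of four tandem copies of the minimal herpes simplex VP16 activation motif. In fusions of this type, the Cas9 moiety serves as an RNA-programmable DNA-binding module: a co-delivered guide RNA directs it to a chosen site, and the tethered VP64 domain recruits the transcriptional machinery to raise expression of a nearby gene rather than to edit the sequence. The record does not state which residues are altered in the m2 variant, how far nuclease activity is reduced, the species of origin of the Cas9, or whether nuclear localisation signals, linkers or epitope tags are included. No guide RNA cassette is listed, so guides would presumably be supplied from a separate construct.

The associated work concerns Cas9 transcriptional activators used to screen target specificity, alongside paired nickases for cooperative genome engineering. This fits use of the plasmid for guide-directed gene activation and for assessing how tolerant Cas9 targeting is to guide–target mismatches.
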