>Addgene plasmid #47317 | Cas9m2-VP64 | depositor partial sequence | sequence record 67416 | Cas9m2-VP64 sequence 4365 bps
GCCACCATGCCCAAGAAGAAGAGGAAGGTGGGAAGGGGGATGGACAAGAAGTACTCCATTGGGCTCGCTA
TCGGCACAAACAGCGTCGGCTGGGCCGTCATTACGGACGAGTACAAGGTGCCGAGCAAAAAATTCAAAGT
TCTGGGCAATACCGATCGCCACAGCATAAAGAAGAACCTCATTGGCGCCCTCCTGTTCGACTCCGGGGAG
ACGGCCGAAGCCACGCGGCTCAAAAGAACAGCACGGCGCAGATATACCCGCAGAAAGAATCGGATCTGCT
ACCTGCAGGAGATCTTTAGTAATGAGATGGCTAAGGTGGATGACTCTTTCTTCCATAGGCTGGAGGAGTC
CTTTTTGGTGGAGGAGGATAAAAAGCACGAGCGCCACCCAATCTTTGGCAATATCGTGGACGAGGTGGCG
TACCATGAAAAGTACCCAACCATATATCATCTGAGGAAGAAGCTTGTAGACAGTACTGATAAGGCTGACT
TGCGGTTGATCTATCTCGCGCTGGCGCATATGATCAAATTTCGGGGACACTTCCTCATCGAGGGGGACCT
GAACCCAGACAACAGCGATGTCGACAAACTCTTTATCCAACTGGTTCAGACTTACAATCAGCTTTTCGAA
GAGAACCCGATCAACGCATCCGGAGTTGACGCCAAAGCAATCCTGAGCGCTAGGCTGTCCAAATCCCGGC
GGCTCGAAAACCTCATCGCACAGCTCCCTGGGGAGAAGAAGAACGGCCTGTTTGGTAATCTTATCGCCCT
GTCACTCGGGCTGACCCCCAACTTTAAATCTAACTTCGACCTGGCCGAAGATGCCAAGCTTCAACTGAGC
AAAGACACCTACGATGATGATCTCGACAATCTGCTGGCCCAGATCGGCGACCAGTACGCAGACCTTTTTT
TGGCGGCAAAGAACCTGTCAGACGCCATTCTGCTGAGTGATATTCTGCGAGTGAACACGGAGATCACCAA
AGCTCCGCTGAGCGCTAGTATGATCAAGCGCTATGATGAGCACCACCAAGACTTGACTTTGCTGAAGGCC
CTTGTCAGACAGCAACTGCCTGAGAAGTACAAGGAAATTTTCTTCGATCAGTCTAAAAATGGCTACGCCG
GATACATTGACGGCGGAGCAAGCCAGGAGGAATTTTACAAATTTATTAAGCCCATCTTGGAAAAAATGGA
CGGCACCGAGGAGCTGCTGGTAAAGCTTAACAGAGAAGATCTGTTGCGCAAACAGCGCACTTTCGACAAT
GGAAGCATCCCCCACCAGATTCACCTGGGCGAACTGCACGCTATCCTCAGGCGGCAAGAGGATTTCTACC
CCTTTTTGAAAGATAACAGGGAAAAGATTGAGAAAATCCTCACATTTCGGATACCCTACTATGTAGGCCC
CCTCGCCCGGGGAAATTCCAGATTCGCGTGGATGACTCGCAAATCAGAAGAGACCATCACTCCCTGGAAC
TTCGAGGAAGTCGTGGATAAGGGGGCCTCTGCCCAGTCCTTCATCGAAAGGATGACTAACTTTGATAAAA
ATCTGCCTAACGAAAAGGTGCTTCCTAAACACTCTCTGCTGTACGAGTACTTCACAGTTTATAACGAGCT
CACCAAGGTCAAATACGTCACAGAAGGGATGAGAAAGCCAGCATTCCTGTCTGGAGAGCAGAAGAAAGCT
ATCGTGGACCTCCTCTTCAAGACGAACCGGAAAGTTACCGTGAAACAGCTCAAAGAAGACTATTTCAAAA
AGATTGAATGTTTCGACTCTGTTGAAATCAGCGGAGTGGAGGATCGCTTCAACGCATCCCTGGGAACGTA
TCACGATCTCCTGAAAATCATTAAAGACAAGGACTTCCTGGACAATGAGGAGAACGAGGACATTCTTGAG
GACATTGTCCTCACCCTTACGTTGTTTGAAGATAGGGAGATGATTGAAGAACGCTTGAAAACTTACGCTC
ATCTCTTCGACGACAAAGTCATGAAACAGCTCAAGAGGCGCCGATATACAGGATGGGGGCGGCTGTCAAG
AAAACTGATCAATGGGATCCGAGACAAGCAGAGTGGAAAGACAATCCTGGATTTTCTTAAGTCCGATGGA
TTTGCCAACCGGAACTTCATGCAGTTGATCCATGATGACTCTCTCACCTTTAAGGAGGACATCCAGAAAG
CACAAGTTTCTGGCCAGGGGGACAGTCTTCACGAGCACATCGCTAATCTTGCAGGTAGCCCAGCTATCAA
AAAGGGAATACTGCAGACCGTTAAGGTCGTGGATGAACTCGTCAAAGTAATGGGAAGGCATAAGCCCGAG
AATATCGTTATCGAGATGGCCCGAGAGAACCAAACTACCCAGAAGGGACAGAAGAACAGTAGGGAAAGGA
TGAAGAGGATTGAAGAGGGTATAAAAGAACTGGGGTCCCAAATCCTTAAGGAACACCCAGTTGAAAACAC
CCAGCTTCAGAATGAGAAGCTCTACCTGTACTACCTGCAGAACGGCAGGGACATGTACGTGGATCAGGAA
CTGGACATCAATCGGCTCTCCGACTACGACGTGGATGCTATCGTGCCCCAGTCTTTTCTCAAAGATGATT
CTATTGATAATAAAGTGTTGACAAGATCCGATAAAAATAGAGGGAAGAGTGATAACGTCCCCTCAGAAGA
AGTTGTCAAGAAAATGAAAAATTATTGGCGGCAGCTGCTGAACGCCAAACTGATCACACAACGGAAGTTC
GATAATCTGACTAAGGCTGAACGAGGTGGCCTGTCTGAGTTGGATAAAGCCGGCTTCATCAAAAGGCAGC
TTGTTGAGACACGCCAGATCACCAAGCACGTGGCCCAAATTCTCGATTCACGCATGAACACCAAGTACGA
TGAAAATGACAAACTGATTCGAGAGGTGAAAGTTATTACTCTGAAGTCTAAGCTGGTCTCAGATTTCAGA
AAGGACTTTCAGTTTTATAAGGTGAGAGAGATCAACAATTACCACCATGCGCATGATGCCTACCTGAATG
CAGTGGTAGGCACTGCACTTATCAAAAAATATCCCAAGCTTGAATCTGAATTTGTTTACGGAGACTATAA
AGTGTACGATGTTAGGAAAATGATCGCAAAGTCTGAGCAGGAAATAGGCAAGGCCACCGCTAAGTACTTC
TTTTACAGCAATATTATGAATTTTTTCAAGACCGAGATTACACTGGCCAATGGAGAGATTCGGAAGCGAC
CACTTATCGAAACAAACGGAGAAACAGGAGAAATCGTGTGGGACAAGGGTAGGGATTTCGCGACAGTCCG
GAAGGTCCTGTCCATGCCGCAGGTGAACATCGTTAAAAAGACCGAAGTACAGACCGGAGGCTTCTCCAAG
GAAAGTATCCTCCCGAAAAGGAACAGCGACAAGCTGATCGCACGCAAAAAAGATTGGGACCCCAAGAAAT
ACGGCGGATTCGATTCTCCTACAGTCGCTTACAGTGTACTGGTTGTGGCCAAAGTGGAGAAAGGGAAGTC
TAAAAAACTCAAAAGCGTCAAGGAACTGCTGGGCATCACAATCATGGAGCGATCAAGCTTCGAAAAAAAC
CCCATCGACTTTCTCGAGGCGAAAGGATATAAAGAGGTCAAAAAAGACCTCATCATTAAGCTTCCCAAGT
ACTCTCTCTTTGAGCTTGAAAACGGCCGGAAACGAATGCTCGCTAGTGCGGGCGAGCTGCAGAAAGGTAA
CGAGCTGGCACTGCCCTCTAAATACGTTAATTTCTTGTATCTGGCCAGCCACTATGAAAAGCTCAAAGGG
TCTCCCGAAGATAATGAGCAGAAGCAGCTGTTCGTGGAACAACACAAACACTACCTTGATGAGATCATCG
AGCAAATAAGCGAATTCTCCAAAAGAGTGATCCTCGCCGACGCTAACCTCGATAAGGTGCTTTCTGCTTA
CAATAAGCACAGGGATAAGCCCATCAGGGAGCAGGCAGAAAACATTATCCACTTGTTTACTCTGACCAAC
TTGGGCGCGCCTGCAGCCTTCAAGTACTTCGACACCACCATAGACAGAAAGCGGTACACCTCTACAAAGG
AGGTCCTGGACGCCACACTGATTCATCAGTCAATTACGGGGCTCTATGAAACAAGAATCGACCTCTCTCA
GCTCGGTGGAGACAGCAGGGCTGACCCCAAGAAGAAGAGGAAGGTGGAGGCCAGCGGTTCCGGACGGGCT
GACGCATTGGACGATTTTGATCTGGATATGCTGGGAAGTGACGCCCTCGATGATTTTGACCTTGACATGC
TTGGTTCGGATGCCCTTGATGACTTTGACCTCGACATGCTCGGCAGTGACGCCCTTGATGATTTCGACCT
GGACATGCTGATTAACTCTAGATGA
