>Addgene plasmid #47317 | Cas9m2-VP64 | addgene partial sequence | sequence record 68952 | cmv-f 5'-CGCAAATGGGCGGTAGGCGTG-3'
GCAGAGCTCGTTTAGTGAACCGTCAGATCGCCTGGAGACGCCATCCACGCTGTTTTGACCTCCATAGAAG
ACACCGGGACCGATCCAGCCTCCGGACTCTAGAGGATCGAACCCTTGCCACCATGCCCAAGAAGAAGAGG
AAGGTGGGAAGGGGGATGGACAAGAAGTACTCCATTGGGCTCGCTATCGGCACAAACAGCGTCGGCTGGG
CCGTCATTACGGACGAGTACAAGGTGCCGAGCAAAAAATTCAAAGTTCTGGGCAATACCGATCGCCACAG
CATAAAGAAGAACCTCATTGGCGCCCTCCTGTTCGACTCCGGGGAGACGGCCGAAGCCACGCGGCTCAAA
AGAACAGCACGGCGCAGATATACCCGCAGAAAGAATCGGATCTGCTACCTGCAGGAGATCTTTAGTAATG
AGATGGCTAAGGTGGATGACTCTTTCTTCCATAGGCTGGAGGAGTCCTTTTTGGTGGAGGAGGATAAAAA
GCACGAGCGCCACCCAATCTTTGGCAATATCGTGGACGAGGTGGCGTACCATGAAAAGTACCCAACCATA
TATCATCTGAGGAAGAAGCTTGTAGACAGTACTGATAAGGCTGACTTGCGGTTGATCTATCTCGCGCTGG
CGCATATGATCAAATTTCGGGGACACTTCCTCATCGAGGGGGACCTGAACCCAGACAACAGCGATGTCGA
CAAACTCTTTATCCAACTGGTTCAGACTTACAATCAGCTTTTCGAAGAGAACCCGATCAACGCATCCGGA
GTTGACGCCAAAGCAATCCTGAGCGCTAGGCTGTCCAAATCCCGGCGGCTCGAAAACCTCATCGCACAGC
TCCCTGGGGAGAAGAAGAACGGCCTGTTTGGTAATCTTATCGCCCTGTCACTCGGGCTGACCCCCAACTT
TAAA
