>Addgene plasmid #47317 | Cas9m2-VP64 | addgene partial sequence | sequence record 68953 | TK-pA-R2 5'-GGTGGGGAAAAGGAAGAAAC-3'
GGTGGGGTATCGACAGAGTGCCAGCCCTGGGACCGAACCCCGCGTTTATGAACAAACGACCCAACACCCG
TGCGTTTTATTCTGTCTTTTTATTGCCGTCATAGCGCGGGTTCCTTCCGGTATTGTCTCCTTCCGTGTTT
CAGTTAGCCTCCCCCGTTTAAACTCATTACTAACCGGTAGGGATCGAACCCTTTCATCTAGAGTTAATCA
GCATGTCCAGGTCGAAATCATCAAGGGCGTCACTGCCGAGCATGTCGAGGTCAAAGTCATCAAGGGCATC
CGAACCAAGCATGTCAAGGTCAAAATCATCGAGGGCGTCACTTCCCAGCATATCCAGATCAAAATCGTCC
AATGCGTCAGCCCGTCCGGAACCGCTGGCCTCCACCTTCCTCTTCTTCTTGGGGTCAGCCCTGCTGTCTC
CACCGAGCTGAGAGAGGTCGATTCTTGTTTCATAGAGCCCCGTAATTGACTGATGAATCAGTGTGGCGTC
CAGGACCTCCTTTGTAGAGGTGTACCGCTTTCTGTCTATGGTGGTGTCGAAGTACTTGAAGGCTGCAGGC
GCGCCCAAGTTGGTCAGAGTAAACAAGTGGATAATGTTTTCTGCCTGCTCCCTGATGGGCTTATCCCTGT
GCTTATTGTAAGCAGAAAGCACCTTATCGAGGTTAGCGTCGGCGAGGATCACTCTTTTGGAGAATTCGCT
TATTTGCTCGATGATCTCATCAAGGTAGTGTTTGTGTTGTTCCACGAACAGCTGCTTCTGCTCATTATCT
TCGGGAGACCCTTTGAGCTTTTCATAGTGGCTGGCCAGATACAAGAAATTAACGTATTTAGAGGGCAGTG
CCAGCTCGTTACCTTTCTGCAGCTCGCCCGCACTAGCGAGCATTCGTTTCCGGCCGTTTTCAAGCTCAAA
GAGAGAGTACT
